Addgene plasmid #77694: AK4 gRNA (BRDN0001145401)
Purpose: 3rd generation lentiviral gRNA plasmid targeting human AK4
Depositing lab: John Doench & David Root. Depositing organization: Broad Institute. Publication: Optimized sgRNA design to maximize activity and minimize off-target effects of CRISPR-Cas9. Doench JG, Fusi N, Sullender M, Hegde M, Vaimberg EW, Donovan KF, Smith I, Tothova Z, Wilen C, Orchard R, Virgin HW, Listgarten J, Root DE. Nat Biotechnol. 2016 Jan 18. doi: 10.1038/nbt.3437. PubMed 26780180.
Backbone
  Vector backbone: lentiGuide-Puro
  Backbone manufacturer: Zhang Lab (Addgene plasmid # 52963)
  Vector type: Mammalian Expression, Lentiviral, CRISPR
  Selectable markers: Puromycin
Growth in bacteria
  Bacterial resistance: Ampicillin, 100 μg/mL
  Growth temperature: 37°C
  Growth strain: DH5alpha
  Copy number: High Copy
Gene/Insert
  Gene/Insert name: AK4 (alt names: AK4; NM_001005353.2)
  gRNA/shRNA sequence: GAGAACATCAAGGCCAGCAC
  Species: H. sapiens (human)
  Entrez Gene: AK4 (a.k.a. RP4-686B20.1, AK3, AK3L1, AK3L2)
  Promoter: hU6
  Cloning method: Unknown
  Sequencing primers: 5′ U6-F; 3′ pS2-R
Terms and licenses: Academic/Nonprofit Terms; Industry Terms: Not Available to Industry
Depositor comments: The gRNA was designed to target the following Genbank reference sequence(s): NM_001005353.2,NM_013410.3,NM_203464.2. Note that this plasmid does NOT contain Cas9. It should be used in conjunction with lentiCas9-Blast (Addgene #52962) or otherwise with cell lines already expressing Cas9. Browse the full kinome gRNA library at http://www.addgene.org/pooled-library/broadgpp-human-kinome/ or visit http://www.broadinstitute.org/rnai/public/ for detailed protocols and information.
How to cite: AK4 gRNA (BRDN0001145401) was a gift from John Doench & David Root (Addgene plasmid # 77694 ; http://n2t.net/addgene:77694 ; RRID:Addgene_77694)
