[The description below was written by a language model from this plasmid's Addgene catalogue record and pLannotate feature annotations shown in this document.]
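Description:
AK4 gRNA (BRDN0001145401) is a third-generation lentiviral guide RNA plasmid built on the lentiGuide-Puro backbone, designed to direct Streptococcus pyogenes Cas9 to the human adenylate kinase 4 gene (AK4). It is propagated in E. coli as a high-copy plasmid through a ColE1/pUC-type origin with ampicillin selection from the β-lactamase gene. The backbone also carries an f1 origin, an SV40 origin and poly(A) signal, and leftover lac and T7/T3 promoter elements from the parental cloning vector.

The lentiviral transfer cassette begins with an RSV promoter fused to a truncated HIV-1 5' LTR, which makes genomic RNA production Tat-independent. This is followed by the Ψ packaging signal with a partial gag sequence, the Rev response element for Rev-dependent nuclear export, and a cPPT/CTS. The cassette ends in a ΔU3 self-inactivating 3' LTR. Within this unit, a human U6 RNA polymerase III promoter drives the AK4-specific 20-nt spacer, which sits between the promoter and the annotated gRNA scaffold. Downstream, the EF-1α core promoter with its intron A expresses puromycin N-acetyltransferase for selection of transduced mammalian cells, and a WPRE enhances transcript expression.

The guide was designed against several AK4 reference transcripts, and the plasmid belongs to a human kinome gRNA collection associated with work on optimised sgRNA design. It does not encode Cas9, so it is meant to be used with a separate Cas9 lentiviral vector or in cells that already express Cas9, typically to knock out AK4.
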