Features (pLannotate 1.2.2; 29 found; start..end, strand, type, name):
     14..80      +  CDS            small t antigen (fragment): SV40 (simian virus 40) small t antigen
    106..317     +  promoter       EF-1α core promoter: core promoter for human elongation factor EF-1α
    318..1256    +  intron         EF-1α intron A: intron upstream of the start codon of human EF-1α
   1278..1877    +  CDS            PuroR (fragment): puromycin N-acetyltransferase; pac from Streptomyces; confers resistance to puromycin
   1893..2481    +  misc_feature   WPRE: woodchuck hepatitis virus posttranscriptional regulatory element
   2532..2551    +  misc_feature   cPPT/CTS (fragment): central polypurine tract and central termination sequence of HIV-1
   2553..2786    +  LTR            3' LTR (ΔU3): self-inactivating 3' long terminal repeat (LTR) from HIV-1
   2864..2985    +  polyA_signal   SV40 poly(A) signal: SV40 polyadenylation signal
   3025..3160    +  rep_origin     SV40 ori: SV40 origin of replication
   3181..3199    -  promoter       T7 promoter: promoter for bacteriophage T7 RNA polymerase
   3207..3362    +  CDS            lacZα (fragment): LacZα fragment of β-galactosidase; lacZ fragment
   3367..3795    +  rep_origin     f1 ori (sequence partly withheld): f1 bacteriophage origin of replication; arrow indicates direction of (+) strand synthesis
   3848..3952    +  promoter       AmpR promoter: bla
   3953..4813    +  CDS            AmpR: β-lactamase; bla; confers resistance to ampicillin, carbenicillin, and related antibiotics
   4984..5572    +  rep_origin     ori: high-copy-number ColE1/pMB1/pBR322/pUC origin of replication
   5755..5847    +  CDS            lacI (fragment): lac repressor; lacI; The lac repressor binds to the lac operator to inhibit transcription in E. coli. This inhibition can be relieved by adding lactose or isopropyl-β-D-thiogalactopyranoside (IPTG).
   5860..5881    +  protein_bind   CAP binding site: CAP binding activates transcription in the presence of cAMP. E. coli catabolite activator protein
   5896..5926    +  promoter       lac promoter: promoter for the E. coli lac operon
   5934..5950    +  protein_bind   lac operator: The lac repressor binds to the lac operator to inhibit transcription in E. coli. This inhibition can be relieved by adding lactose or isopropyl-β-D-thiogalactopyranoside (IPTG). lac repressor encoded by lacI
   5995..6013    +  promoter       T3 promoter: promoter for bacteriophage T3 RNA polymerase
   6041..6267    +  promoter       RSV promoter: Rous sarcoma virus enhancer/promoter
   6268..6448    +  LTR            5' LTR (truncated): truncated 5' long terminal repeat (LTR) from HIV-1
   6495..6620    +  misc_feature   HIV-1 Ψ: packaging signal of human immunodeficiency virus type 1
   6604..6967    +  CDS            HIV-1 gag (fragment): gag protein from human immunodeficiency virus 1; gag
   7113..7346    +  misc_feature   RRE: The Rev response element (RRE) of HIV-1 allows for Rev-dependent mRNA export from the nucleus to the cytoplasm.
   7723..7749    +  CDS            Rev (fragment): human immunodeficiency virus 1 (HIV-1) Rev protein; rev; enhances nuclear export of unspliced and incompletely spliced viral mRNAs
   7753..7993    +  promoter       U6 promoter: RNA polymerase III promoter for human U6 snRNA
   8023..8098    +  misc_RNA       gRNA scaffold: guide RNA scaffold for the Streptococcus pyogenes CRISPR/Cas9 system
   8154..8271    +  misc_feature   cPPT/CTS: central polypurine tract and central termination sequence of HIV-1
>Addgene plasmid #77694 | AK4 gRNA (BRDN0001145401) | addgene full sequence | sequence record 188254 | Addgene Assembled Sequence
CCCGGGTGCAAAGATGGATAAAGTTTTAAACAGAGAGGAATCTTTGCAGCTAATGGACCTTCTAGGTCTT
GAAAGGAGTGGGAATTGGCTCCGGTGCCCGTCAGTGGGCAGAGCGCACATCGCCCACAGTCCCCGAGAAG
TTGGGGGGAGGGGTCGGCAATTGATCCGGTGCCTAGAGAAGGTGGCGCGGGGTAAACTGGGAAAGTGATG
TCGTGTACTGGCTCCGCCTTTTTCCCGAGGGTGGGGGAGAACCGTATATAAGTGCAGTAGTCGCCGTGAA
CGTTCTTTTTCGCAACGGGTTTGCCGCCAGAACACAGGTAAGTGCCGTGTGTGGTTCCCGCGGGCCTGGC
CTCTTTACGGGTTATGGCCCTTGCGTGCCTTGAATTACTTCCACCTGGCTGCAGTACGTGATTCTTGATC
CCGAGCTTCGGGTTGGAAGTGGGTGGGAGAGTTCGAGGCCTTGCGCTTAAGGAGCCCCTTCGCCTCGTGC
TTGAGTTGAGGCCTGGCCTGGGCGCTGGGGCCGCCGCGTGCGAATCTGGTGGCACCTTCGCGCCTGTCTC
GCTGCTTTCGATAAGTCTCTAGCCATTTAAAATTTTTGATGACCTGCTGCGACGCTTTTTTTCTGGCAAG
ATAGTCTTGTAAATGCGGGCCAAGATCTGCACACTGGTATTTCGGTTTTTGGGGCCGCGGGCGGCGACGG
GGCCCGTGCGTCCCAGCGCACATGTTCGGCGAGGCGGGGCCTGCGAGCGCGGCCACCGAGAATCGGACGG
GGGTAGTCTCAAGCTGGCCGGCCTGCTCTGGTGCCTGGCCTCGCGCCGCCGTGTATCGCCCCGCCCTGGG
CGGCAAGGCTGGCCCGGTCGGCACCAGTTGCGTGAGCGGAAAGATGGCCGCTTCCCGGCCCTGCTGCAGG
GAGCTCAAAATGGAGGACGCGGCGCTCGGGAGAGCGGGCGGGTGAGTCACCCACACAAAGGAAAAGGGCC
TTTCCGTCCTCAGCCGTCGCTTCATGTGACTCCACGGAGTACCGGGCGCCGTCCAGGCACCTCGATTAGT
TCTCGAGCTTTTGGAGTACGTCGTCTTTAGGTTGGGGGGAGGGGTTTTATGCGATGGAGTTTCCCCACAC
TGAGTGGGTGGAGACTGAAGTTAGGCCAGCTTGGCACTTGATGTAATTCTCCTTGGAATTTGCCCTTTTT
GAGTTTGGATCTTGGTTCATTCTCAAGCCTCAGACAGTGGTTCAAAGTTTTTTTCTTCCATTTCAGGTGT
CGTGACGTACGGCCACCATGACCGAGTACAAGCCCACGGTGCGCCTCGCCACCCGCGACGACGTCCCCAG
GGCCGTACGCACCCTCGCCGCCGCGTTCGCCGACTACCCCGCCACGCGCCACACCGTCGATCCGGACCGC
CACATCGAGCGGGTCACCGAGCTGCAAGAACTCTTCCTCACGCGCGTCGGGCTCGACATCGGCAAGGTGT
GGGTCGCGGACGACGGCGCCGCCGTGGCGGTCTGGACCACGCCGGAGAGCGTCGAAGCGGGGGCGGTGTT
CGCCGAGATCGGCCCGCGCATGGCCGAGTTGAGCGGTTCCCGGCTGGCCGCGCAGCAACAGATGGAAGGC
CTCCTGGCGCCGCACCGGCCCAAGGAGCCCGCGTGGTTCCTGGCCACCGTCGGAGTCTCGCCCGACCACC
AGGGCAAGGGTCTGGGCAGCGCCGTCGTGCTCCCCGGAGTGGAGGCGGCCGAGCGCGCCGGGGTGCCCGC
CTTCCTGGAGACCTCCGCGCCCCGCAACCTCCCCTTCTACGAGCGGCTCGGCTTCACCGTCACCGCCGAC
GTCGAGGTGCCCGAAGGACCGCGCACCTGGTGCATGACCCGCAAGCCCGGTGCCTGAACGCGTTAAGTCG
ACAATCAACCTCTGGATTACAAAATTTGTGAAAGATTGACTGGTATTCTTAACTATGTTGCTCCTTTTAC
GCTATGTGGATACGCTGCTTTAATGCCTTTGTATCATGCTATTGCTTCCCGTATGGCTTTCATTTTCTCC
TCCTTGTATAAATCCTGGTTGCTGTCTCTTTATGAGGAGTTGTGGCCCGTTGTCAGGCAACGTGGCGTGG
TGTGCACTGTGTTTGCTGACGCAACCCCCACTGGTTGGGGCATTGCCACCACCTGTCAGCTCCTTTCCGG
GACTTTCGCTTTCCCCCTCCCTATTGCCACGGCGGAACTCATCGCCGCCTGCCTTGCCCGCTGCTGGACA
GGGGCTCGGCTGTTGGGCACTGACAATTCCGTGGTGTTGTCGGGGAAATCATCGTCCTTTCCTTGGCTGC
TCGCCTGTGTTGCCACCTGGATTCTGCGCGGGACGTCCTTCTGCTACGTCCCTTCGGCCCTCAATCCAGC
GGACCTTCCTTCCCGCGGCCTGCTGCCGGCTCTGCGGCCTCTTCCGCGTCTTCGCCTTCGCCCTCAGACG
AGTCGGATCTCCCTTTGGGCCGCCTCCCCGCGTCGACTTTAAGACCAATGACTTACAAGGCAGCTGTAGA
TCTTAGCCACTTTTTAAAAGAAAAGGGGGGACTGGAAGGGCTAATTCACTCCCAACGAAGACAAGATCTG
CTTTTTGCTTGTACTGGGTCTCTCTGGTTAGACCAGATCTGAGCCTGGGAGCTCTCTGGCTAACTAGGGA
ACCCACTGCTTAAGCCTCAATAAAGCTTGCCTTGAGTGCTTCAAGTAGTGTGTGCCCGTCTGTTGTGTGA
CTCTGGTAACTAGAGATCCCTCAGACCCTTTTAGTCAGTGTGGAAAATCTCTAGCAGTACGTATAGTAGT
TCATGTCATCTTATTATTCAGTATTTATAACTTGCAAAGAAATGAATATCAGAGAGTGAGAGGAACTTGT
TTATTGCAGCTTATAATGGTTACAAATAAAGCAATAGCATCACAAATTTCACAAATAAAGCATTTTTTTC
ACTGCATTCTAGTTGTGGTTTGTCCAAACTCATCAATGTATCTTATCATGTCTGGCTCTAGCTATCCCGC
CCCTAACTCCGCCCATCCCGCCCCTAACTCCGCCCAGTTCCGCCCATTCTCCGCCCCATGGCTGACTAAT
TTTTTTTATTTATGCAGAGGCCGAGGCCGCCTCGGCCTCTGAGCTATTCCAGAAGTAGTGAGGAGGCTTT
TTTGGAGGCCTAGGGACGTACCCAATTCGCCCTATAGTGAGTCGTATTACGCGCGCTCACTGGCCGTCGT
TTTACAACGTCGTGACTGGGAAAACCCTGGCGTTACCCAACTTAATCGCCTTGCAGCACATCCCCCTTTC
GCCAGCTGGCGTAATAGCGAAGAGGCCCGCACCGATCGCCCTTCCCAACAGTTGCGCAGCCTGAATGGCG
AATGGG
[124 nt withheld, positions 3367-3490]
C
[91 nt withheld, positions 3492-3582]
A
[49 nt withheld, positions 3584-3632]
CCTTTGACGTTGGAGTCCACGTTCTTT
[37 nt withheld, positions 3660-3696]
ACCCTATCTCGGTCTATTCTTTTGATTTATAAGGGATTTTGCCGATTTCGGCCTATTGGTTAAAAAATGA
GCTGATTTAACAAAAATTTAACGCGAATTTTAACAAAATATTAACGCTTACAATTTAGGTGGCACTTTTC
GGGGAAATGTGCGCGGAACCCCTATTTGTTTATTTTTCTAAATACATTCAAATATGTATCCGCTCATGAG
ACAATAACCCTGATAAATGCTTCAATAATATTGAAAAAGGAAGAGTATGAGTATTCAACATTTCCGTGTC
GCCCTTATTCCCTTTTTTGCGGCATTTTGCCTTCCTGTTTTTGCTCACCCAGAAACGCTGGTGAAAGTAA
AAGATGCTGAAGATCAGTTGGGTGCACGAGTGGGTTACATCGAACTGGATCTCAACAGCGGTAAGATCCT
TGAGAGTTTTCGCCCCGAAGAACGTTTTCCAATGATGAGCACTTTTAAAGTTCTGCTATGTGGCGCGGTA
TTATCCCGTATTGACGCCGGGCAAGAGCAACTCGGTCGCCGCATACACTATTCTCAGAATGACTTGGTTG
AGTACTCACCAGTCACAGAAAAGCATCTTACGGATGGCATGACAGTAAGAGAATTATGCAGTGCTGCCAT
AACCATGAGTGATAACACTGCGGCCAACTTACTTCTGACAACGATCGGAGGACCGAAGGAGCTAACCGCT
TTTTTGCACAACATGGGGGATCATGTAACTCGCCTTGATCGTTGGGAACCGGAGCTGAATGAAGCCATAC
CAAACGACGAGCGTGACACCACGATGCCTGTAGCAATGGCAACAACGTTGCGCAAACTATTAACTGGCGA
ACTACTTACTCTAGCTTCCCGGCAACAATTAATAGACTGGATGGAGGCGGATAAAGTTGCAGGACCACTT
CTGCGCTCGGCCCTTCCGGCTGGCTGGTTTATTGCTGATAAATCTGGAGCCGGTGAGCGTGGGTCTCGCG
GTATCATTGCAGCACTGGGGCCAGATGGTAAGCCCTCCCGTATCGTAGTTATCTACACGACGGGGAGTCA
GGCAACTATGGATGAACGAAATAGACAGATCGCTGAGATAGGTGCCTCACTGATTAAGCATTGGTAACTG
TCAGACCAAGTTTACTCATATATACTTTAGATTGATTTAAAACTTCATTTTTAATTTAAAAGGATCTAGG
TGAAGATCCTTTTTGATAATCTCATGACCAAAATCCCTTAACGTGAGTTTTCGTTCCACTGAGCGTCAGA
CCCCGTAGAAAAGATCAAAGGATCTTCTTGAGATCCTTTTTTTCTGCGCGTAATCTGCTGCTTGCAAACA
AAAAAACCACCGCTACCAGCGGTGGTTTGTTTGCCGGATCAAGAGCTACCAACTCTTTTTCCGAAGGTAA
CTGGCTTCAGCAGAGCGCAGATACCAAATACTGTTCTTCTAGTGTAGCCGTAGTTAGGCCACCACTTCAA
GAACTCTGTAGCACCGCCTACATACCTCGCTCTGCTAATCCTGTTACCAGTGGCTGCTGCCAGTGGCGAT
AAGTCGTGTCTTACCGGGTTGGACTCAAGACGATAGTTACCGGATAAGGCGCAGCGGTCGGGCTGAACGG
GGGGTTCGTGCACACAGCCCAGCTTGGAGCGAACGACCTACACCGAACTGAGATACCTACAGCGTGAGCT
ATGAGAAAGCGCCACGCTTCCCGAAGGGAGAAAGGCGGACAGGTATCCGGTAAGCGGCAGGGTCGGAACA
GGAGAGCGCACGAGGGAGCTTCCAGGGGGAAACGCCTGGTATCTTTATAGTCCTGTCGGGTTTCGCCACC
TCTGACTTGAGCGTCGATTTTTGTGATGCTCGTCAGGGGGGCGGAGCCTATGGAAAAACGCCAGCAACGC
GGCCTTTTTACGGTTCCTGGCCTTTTGCTGGCCTTTTGCTCACATGTTCTTTCCTGCGTTATCCCCTGAT
TCTGTGGATAACCGTATTACCGCCTTTGAGTGAGCTGATACCGCTCGCCGCAGCCGAACGACCGAGCGCA
GCGAGTCAGTGAGCGAGGAAGCGGAAGAGCGCCCAATACGCAAACCGCCTCTCCCCGCGCGTTGGCCGAT
TCATTAATGCAGCTGGCACGACAGGTTTCCCGACTGGAAAGCGGGCAGTGAGCGCAACGCAATTAATGTG
AGTTAGCTCACTCATTAGGCACCCCAGGCTTTACACTTTATGCTTCCGGCTCGTATGTTGTGTGGAATTG
TGAGCGGATAACAATTTCACACAGGAAACAGCTATGACCATGATTACGCCAAGCGCGCAATTAACCCTCA
CTAAAGGGAACAAAAGCTGGAGCTGCAAGCTTAATGTAGTCTTATGCAATACTCTTGTAGTCTTGCAACA
TGGTAACGATGAGTTAGCAACATGCCTTACAAGGAGAGAAAAAGCACCGTGCATGCCGATTGGTGGAAGT
AAGGTGGTACGATCGTGCCTTATTAGGAAGGCAACAGACGGGTCTGACATGGATTGGACGAACCACTGAA
TTGCCGCATTGCAGAGATATTGTATTTAAGTGCCTAGCTCGATACATAAACGGGTCTCTCTGGTTAGACC
AGATCTGAGCCTGGGAGCTCTCTGGCTAACTAGGGAACCCACTGCTTAAGCCTCAATAAAGCTTGCCTTG
AGTGCTTCAAGTAGTGTGTGCCCGTCTGTTGTGTGACTCTGGTAACTAGAGATCCCTCAGACCCTTTTAG
TCAGTGTGGAAAATCTCTAGCAGTGGCGCCCGAACAGGGACTTGAAAGCGAAAGGGAAACCAGAGGAGCT
CTCTCGACGCAGGACTCGGCTTGCTGAAGCGCGCACGGCAAGAGGCGAGGGGCGGCGACTGGTGAGTACG
CCAAAAATTTTGACTAGCGGAGGCTAGAAGGAGAGAGATGGGTGCGAGAGCGTCAGTATTAAGCGGGGGA
GAATTAGATCGCGATGGGAAAAAATTCGGTTAAGGCCAGGGGGAAAGAAAAAATATAAATTAAAACATAT
AGTATGGGCAAGCAGGGAGCTAGAACGATTCGCAGTTAATCCTGGCCTGTTAGAAACATCAGAAGGCTGT
AGACAAATACTGGGACAGCTACAACCATCCCTTCAGACAGGATCAGAAGAACTTAGATCATTATATAATA
CAGTAGCAACCCTCTATTGTGTGCATCAAAGGATAGAGATAAAAGACACCAAGGAAGCTTTAGACAAGAT
AGAGGAAGAGCAAAACAAAAGTAAGACCACCGCACAGCAAGCGGCCGCTGATCTTCAGACCTGGAGGAGG
AGATATGAGGGACAATTGGAGAAGTGAATTATATAAATATAAAGTAGTAAAAATTGAACCATTAGGAGTA
GCACCCACCAAGGCAAAGAGAAGAGTGGTGCAGAGAGAAAAAAGAGCAGTGGGAATAGGAGCTTTGTTCC
TTGGGTTCTTGGGAGCAGCAGGAAGCACTATGGGCGCAGCGTCAATGACGCTGACGGTACAGGCCAGACA
ATTATTGTCTGGTATAGTGCAGCAGCAGAACAATTTGCTGAGGGCTATTGAGGCGCAACAGCATCTGTTG
CAACTCACAGTCTGGGGCATCAAGCAGCTCCAGGCAAGAATCCTGGCTGTGGAAAGATACCTAAAGGATC
AACAGCTCCTGGGGATTTGGGGTTGCTCTGGAAAACTCATTTGCACCACTGCTGTGCCTTGGAATGCTAG
TTGGAGTAATAAATCTCTGGAACAGATTTGGAATCACACGACCTGGATGGAGTGGGACAGAGAAATTAAC
AATTACACAAGCTTAATACACTCCTTAATTGAAGAATCGCAAAACCAGCAAGAAAAGAATGAACAAGAAT
TATTGGAATTAGATAAATGGGCAAGTTTGTGGAATTGGTTTAACATAACAAATTGGCTGTGGTATATAAA
ATTATTCATAATGATAGTAGGAGGCTTGGTAGGTTTAAGAATAGTTTTTGCTGTACTTTCTATAGTGAAT
AGAGTTAGGCAGGGATATTCACCATTATCGTTTCAGACCCACCTCCCAACCCCGAGGGGACCCAGAGAGG
GCCTATTTCCCATGATTCCTTCATATTTGCATATACGATACAAGGCTGTTAGAGAGATAATTAGAATTAA
TTTGACTGTAAACACAAAGATATTAGTACAAAATACGTGACGTAGAAAGTAATAATTTCTTGGGTAGTTT
GCAGTTTTAAAATTATGTTTTAAAATGGACTATCATATGCTTACCGTAACTTGAAAGTATTTCGATTTCT
TGGCTTTATATATCTTGTGGAAAGGACGAAACACCGGAGAACATCAAGGCCAGCACGTTTTAGAGCTAGA
AATAGCAAGTTAAAATAAGGCTAGTCCGTTATCAACTTGAAAAAGTGGCACCGAGTCGGTGCTTTTTTAA
GCTTGGCGTAACTAGATCTTGAGACAAATGGCAGTATTCATCCACAATTTTAAAAGAAAAGGGGGGATTG
GGGGGTACAGTGCAGGGGAAAGAATAGTAGACATAATAGCAACAGACATACAAACTAAAGAATTACAAAA
ACAAATTACAAAAATTCAAAATTTTCGGGTTTATTACAGGGACAGCAGAGATCCACTTTGGCGCCGGCTC
GAGGGGG
