>Addgene plasmid #77694 | AK4 gRNA (BRDN0001145401) | depositor partial sequence | sequence record 145154 | Target Sequence
GAGAACATCAAGGCCAGCAC
