>Addgene plasmid #77694 | AK4 gRNA (BRDN0001145401) | addgene partial sequence | sequence record 188253 | hU6-F
GTAGAAAGTAATAATTTCTTGGGTAGTTTGCNGTTTTAAAATTATGTTTTAAAATGGACTATCATATGCT
TACCGTAACTTGAAAGTATTTCGATTTCTTGGCTTTATATATCTTGTGGAAAGGACGAAACACCGGAGAA
CATCAAGGCCAGCACGTTTTAGAGCTAGAAATAGCAAGTTAAAATAAGGCTAGTCCGTTATCAACTTGAA
AAAGTGGCACCGAGTCGGTGCTTTTTTAAGCTTGGCGTAACTAGATCTTGAGACAAATGGCAGTATTCAT
CCACAATTTTAAAAGAAAAGGGGGGATTGGGGGGTACAGTGCAGGGGAAAGAATAGTAGACATAATAGCA
ACAGACATACAAACTAAAGAATTACAAAAACAAATTACAAAAATTCAAAATTTTCGGGTTTATTACAGGG
ACAGCAGAGATCCACTTTGGCGCCGGCTCGAGGGGGCCCGGGTGCAAAGATGGATAAAGTTTTAAACAGA
GAGGAATCTTTGCAGCTAATGGACCTTCTAGGTCTTGAAAGGAGTGGGAATTGGCTCCGGTGCCCGTCAG
TGGGCAGAGC
